LOCUS       Exported 2640 bp ds-DNA circular SYN 12-MAY-2021
DEFINITION  Bacterial Expression plasmid for SARS-CoV-2 3C-like proteinase.
ACCESSION   .
VERSION     .
KEYWORDS    pGBW-m4046754
SOURCE      synthetic DNA construct
  ORGANISM  synthetic DNA construct
REFERENCE   1 (bases 1 to 2640)
  TITLE     SARS-CoV-2 protein E. coli expression constructs, tagged, for
            protein expression and/or purification
REFERENCE   2 (bases 1 to 2640)
  AUTHORS   .
  TITLE     Direct Submission
  JOURNAL   Exported May 12, 2021 from SnapGene Server 1.1.58
            http://www.snapgene.com
FEATURES             Location/Qualifiers
     source          1..2640
                     /organism="synthetic DNA construct"
                     /mol_type="other DNA"
     primer_bind     20..39
                     /label=T7
                     /note="T7 promoter, forward primer"
     promoter        20..38
                     /label=T7 promoter
                     /note="promoter for bacteriophage T7 RNA polymerase"
     protein_bind    39..63
                     /label=lac operator
                     /bound_moiety="lac repressor encoded by lacI"
                     /note="The lac repressor binds to the lac operator to
                     inhibit transcription in E. coli. This inhibition can be
                     relieved by adding lactose or
                     isopropyl-beta-D-thiogalactopyranoside (IPTG)."
     RBS             78..100
                     /note="efficient ribosome binding site from bacteriophage
                     T7 gene 10 (Olins and Rangwala, 1989)"
     CDS             1023..1043
                     /codon_start=1
                     /product="tobacco etch virus (TEV) protease recognition and
                     cleavage site"
                     /label=TEV site
                     /translation="ENLYFQS"
     CDS             1044..1061
                     /codon_start=1
                     /product="6xHis affinity tag"
                     /label=6xHis
                     /translation="HHHHHH"
     rep_origin      1178..1766
                     /direction=RIGHT
                     /label=ori
                     /note="high-copy-number ColE1/pMB1/pBR322/pUC origin of
                     replication"
     primer_bind     1667..1686
                     /label=pBR322ori-F
                     /note="pBR322 origin, forward primer"
     CDS             1872..2531
                     /codon_start=1
                     /gene="cat"
                     /product="chloramphenicol acetyltransferase"
                     /label=CmR
                     /note="confers resistance to chloramphenicol"
                     /translation="MEKKITGYTTVDISQWHRKEHFEAFQSVAQCTYNQTVQLDITAFL
                     KTVKKNKHKFYPAFIHILARLMNAHPEFRMAMKDGELVIWDSVHPCYTVFHEQTETFSS
                     LWSEYHDDFRQFLHIYSQDVACYGENLAYFPKGFIENMFFVSANPWVSFTSFDLNVANM
                     DNFFAPVFTMGKYYTQGDKVLMPLAIQVHHAVCDGFHVGRMLNELQQYCDEWQGGA"
     primer_bind     complement(1938..1957)
                     /label=CAT-R
                     /note="Chloramphenicol resistance gene, reverse primer"
     terminator      2602..2636
                     /label=lambda t0 terminator
                     /note="minimal transcription terminator from phage lambda
                     (Scholtissek and Grosse, 1987)"
ORIGIN
        1 gatctcgatc ccgcgaaatt aatacgactc actatagggg aattgtgagc ggataacaat
       61 tcccctctag aaataatttt gtttaacttt aagaaggaga ctcttctatg ggttttagaa
      121 aaatggcatt cccatctggt aaagttgagg gttgtatggt acaagtaact tgtggtacaa
      181 ctacacttaa cggtctttgg cttgatgacg tagtttactg tccaagacat gtgatctgca
      241 cctctgaaga catgcttaac cctaattatg aagatttact cattcgtaag tctaatcata
      301 atttcttggt acaggctggt aatgttcaac tcagggttat tggacattct atgcaaaatt
      361 gtgtacttaa gcttaaggtt gatacagcca atcctaagac acctaagtat aagtttgttc
      421 gcattcaacc aggacagact ttttcagtgt tagcttgtta caatggttca ccatctggtg
      481 tttaccaatg tgctatgagg cccaatttca ctattaaggg ttcattcctt aatggttcat
      541 gtggtagtgt tggttttaac atagattatg actgtgtctc tttttgttac atgcaccata
      601 tggaattacc aactggagtt catgctggca cagacttaga aggtaacttt tatggacctt
      661 ttgttgacag gcaaacagca caagcagctg gtacggacac aactattaca gttaatgttt
      721 tagcttggtt gtacgctgct gttataaatg gagacaggtg gtttctcaat cgatttacca
      781 caactcttaa tgactttaac cttgtggcta tgaagtacaa ttatgaacct ctaacacaag
      841 accatgttga catactagga cctctttctg ctcaaactgg aattgccgtt ttagatatgt
      901 gtgcttcatt aaaagaatta ctgcaaaatg gtatgaatgg acgtaccata ttgggtagtg
      961 ctttattaga agatgaattt acaccttttg atgttgttag acaatgctca ggtgttactt
     1021 tcgagaacct gtactttcaa agccaccatc atcaccatca ttaaccggct tatcggtcag
     1081 tttcacctga tttacgtaaa aacccgcttc ggcgggtttt tgcttttgga ggggcagaaa
     1141 gatgaatgac tgtccacgac gctataccca aaagaaattg agatcctttt tttctgcgcg
     1201 taatctgctg cttgcaaaca aaaaaaccac cgctaccagc ggtggtttgt ttgccggatc
     1261 aagagctacc aactcttttt ccgaaggtaa ctggcttcag cagagcgcag ataccaaata
     1321 ctgttcttct agtgtagccg tagttaggcc accacttcaa gaactctgta gcaccgccta
     1381 catacctcgc tctgctaatc ctgttaccag tggctgctgc cagtggcgat aagtcgtgtc
     1441 ttaccgggtt ggactcaaga cgatagttac cggataaggc gcagcggtcg ggctgaacgg
     1501 ggggttcgtg cacacagccc agcttggagc gaacgaccta caccgaactg agatacctac
     1561 agcgtgagct atgagaaagc gccacgcttc ccgaagggag aaaggcggac aggtatccgg
     1621 taagcggcag ggtcggaaca ggagagcgca cgagggagct tccaggggga aacgcctggt
     1681 atctttatag tcctgtcggg tttcgccacc tctgacttga gcgtcgattt ttgtgatgct
     1741 cgtcaggggg gcggagccta tggaaattga tcgggcacgt aagaggttcc aactttcacc
     1801 ataatgaaat aagatcacta ccgggcgtat tttttgagtt atcgagattt tcaggagcta
     1861 aggaagctaa aatggagaaa aaaatcactg gatataccac cgttgatata tcccaatggc
     1921 atcgtaaaga acattttgag gcatttcagt cagttgctca atgtacctat aaccagaccg
     1981 ttcagctgga tattacggcc tttttaaaga ccgtaaagaa aaataagcac aagttttatc
     2041 cggcctttat tcacattctt gcccgcctga tgaatgctca tccggaattt cgtatggcaa
     2101 tgaaagacgg tgagctggtg atatgggata gtgttcaccc ttgttacacc gttttccatg
     2161 agcaaactga aacgttttca tcgctctgga gtgaatacca cgacgatttc cggcagtttc
     2221 tacacatata ttcgcaagat gtggcgtgtt acggtgaaaa cctggcctat ttccctaaag
     2281 ggtttattga gaatatgttt ttcgtttcag ccaatccctg ggtgagtttc accagttttg
     2341 atttaaacgt ggccaatatg gacaacttct tcgcccccgt tttcaccatg ggcaaatatt
     2401 atacgcaagg cgacaaggtg ctgatgccgc tggcgattca ggttcatcat gccgtttgtg
     2461 atggcttcca tgtcggcaga atgcttaatg aattacaaca gtactgcgat gagtggcagg
     2521 gcggggcgta atttgatatc gagctcgctt ggactcctgt tgatagatcc agtaatgacc
     2581 tcagaactcc atctggattt gttcagaacg ctcggttgcc gccgggcgtt ttttattggt
//
