>Addgene plasmid #145647 | pGBW-m4046754 | addgene full sequence | sequence record 292580 | Addgene NGS Result
AATATTATACGCAAGGCGACAAGGTGCTGATGCCGCTGGCGATTCAGGTTCATCATGCCGTTTGTGATGG
CTTCCATGTCGGCAGAATGCTTAATGAATTACAACAGTACTGCGATGAGTGGCAGGGCGGGGCGTAATTT
GATATCGAGCTCGCTTGGACTCCTGTTGATAGATCCAGTAATGACCTCAGAACTCCATCTGGATTTGTTC
AGAACGCTCGGTTGCCGCCGGGCGTTTTTTATTGGTCATCGATCTCGATCCCGCGAAATTAATACGACTC
ACTATAGGGGAATTGTGAGCGGATAACAATTCCCCTCTAGAAATAATTTTGTTTAACTTTAAGAAGGAGA
CTCTTCTATGGGTTTTAGAAAAATGGCATTCCCATCTGGTAAAGTTGAGGGTTGTATGGTACAAGTAACT
TGTGGTACAACTACACTTAACGGTCTTTGGCTTGATGACGTAGTTTACTGTCCAAGACATGTGATCTGCA
CCTCTGAAGACATGCTTAACCCTAATTATGAAGATTTACTCATTCGTAAGTCTAATCATAATTTCTTGGT
ACAGGCTGGTAATGTTCAACTCAGGGTTATTGGACATTCTATGCAAAATTGTGTACTTAAGCTTAAGGTT
GATACAGCCAATCCTAAGACACCTAAGTATAAGTTTGTTCGCATTCAACCAGGACAGACTTTTTCAGTGT
TAGCTTGTTACAATGGTTCACCATCTGGTGTTTACCAATGTGCTATGAGGCCCAATTTCACTATTAAGGG
TTCATTCCTTAATGGTTCATGTGGTAGTGTTGGTTTTAACATAGATTATGACTGTGTCTCTTTTTGTTAC
ATGCACCATATGGAATTACCAACTGGAGTTCATGCTGGCACAGACTTAGAAGGTAACTTTTATGGACCTT
TTGTTGACAGGCAAACAGCACAAGCAGCTGGTACGGACACAACTATTACAGTTAATGTTTTAGCTTGGTT
GTACGCTGCTGTTATAAATGGAGACAGGTGGTTTCTCAATCGATTTACCACAACTCTTAATGACTTTAAC
CTTGTGGCTATGAAGTACAATTATGAACCTCTAACACAAGACCATGTTGACATACTAGGACCTCTTTCTG
CTCAAACTGGAATTGCCGTTTTAGATATGTGTGCTTCATTAAAAGAATTACTGCAAAATGGTATGAATGG
ACGTACCATATTGGGTAGTGCTTTATTAGAAGATGAATTTACACCTTTTGATGTTGTTAGACAATGCTCA
GGTGTTACTTTCGAGAACCTGTACTTTCAAAGCCACCATCATCACCATCATTAACCGGCTTATCGGTCAG
TTTCACCTGATTTACGTAAAAACCCGCTTCGGCGGGTTTTTGCTTTTGGAGGGGCAGAAAGATGAATGAC
TGTCCACGACGCTATACCCAAAAGAAAAAGCTTGAGATCCTTTTTTTCTGCGCGTAATCTGCTGCTTGCA
AACAAAAAAACCACCGCTACCAGCGGTGGTTTGTTTGCCGGATCAAGAGCTACCAACTCTTTTTCCGAAG
GTAACTGGCTTCAGCAGAGCGCAGATACCAAATACTGTTCTTCTAGTGTAGCCGTAGTTAGGCCACCACT
TCAAGAACTCTGTAGCACCGCCTACATACCTCGCTCTGCTAATCCTGTTACCAGTGGCTGCTGCCAGTGG
CGATAAGTCGTGTCTTACCGGGTTGGACTCAAGACGATAGTTACCGGATAAGGCGCAGCGGTCGGGCTGA
ACGGGGGGTTCGTGCACACAGCCCAGCTTGGAGCGAACGACCTACACCGAACTGAGATACCTACAGCGTG
AGCTATGAGAAAGCGCCACGCTTCCCGAAGGGAGAAAGGCGGACAGGTATCCGGTAAGCGGCAGGGTCGG
AACAGGAGAGCGCACGAGGGAGCTTCCAGGGGGAAACGCCTGGTATCTTTATAGTCCTGTCGGGTTTCGC
CACCTCTGACTTGAGCGTCGATTTTTGTGATGCTCGTCAGGGGGGCGGAGCCTATGGAAATTGATCGGGC
ACGTAAGAGGTTCCAACTTTCACCATAATGAAATAAGATCACTACCGGGCGTATTTTTTGAGTTATCGAG
ATTTTCAGGAGCTAAGGAAGCTAAAATGGAGAAAAAAATCACTGGATATACCACCGTTGATATATCCCAA
TGGCATCGTAAAGAACATTTTGAGGCATTTCAGTCAGTTGCTCAATGTACCTATAACCAGACCGTTCAGC
TGGATATTACGGCCTTTTTAAAGACCGTAAAGAAAAATAAGCACAAGTTTTATCCGGCCTTTATTCACAT
TCTTGCCCGCCTGATGAATGCTCATCCGGAATTTCGTATGGCAATGAAAGACGGTGAGCTGGTGATATGG
GATAGTGTTCACCCTTGTTACACCGTTTTCCATGAGCAAACTGAAACGTTTTCATCGCTCTGGAGTGAAT
ACCACGACGATTTCCGGCAGTTTCTACACATATATTCGCAAGATGTGGCGTGTTACGGTGAAAACCTGGC
CTATTTCCCTAAAGGGTTTATTGAGAATATGTTTTTCGTTTCAGCCAATCCCTGGGTGAGTTTCACCAGT
TTTGATTTAAACGTGGCCAATATGGACAACTTCTTCGCCCCCGTTTTCACCATGGGCA
Features (pLannotate 1.2.2; 8 found; start..end, strand, type, name):
    208..242     +  terminator     lambda t0 terminator: minimal transcription terminator from phage lambda (Scholtissek and Grosse, 1987)
    270..288     +  promoter       T7 promoter: promoter for bacteriophage T7 RNA polymerase
    289..313     +  protein_bind   lac operator: The lac repressor binds to the lac operator to inhibit transcription in E. coli. This inhibition can be relieved by adding lactose or isopropyl-β-D-thiogalactopyranoside (IPTG). lac repressor encoded by lacI
    328..350     +  RBS            RBS: efficient ribosome binding site from bacteriophage T7 gene 10 (Olins and Rangwala, 1989)
    361..1275    +  CDS            R1A_SARS2 (fragment): Experimental evidence at protein level: Swiss-Prot protein existence level 1. [Non-structural protein 10]: Plays a pivotal role in viral transcription by stimulating both nsp14 3'-5' exoribonuclease and nsp16 2'-O-methyltransferase activities. Therefore plays an essential role in viral mRNAs cap methylation. From Severe acute respiratory syndrome coronavirus 2 (2019-nCoV) (SARS-CoV-2).
   1432..2020    +  rep_origin     ori: high-copy-number ColE1/pMB1/pBR322/pUC origin of replication
   2028..2125    +  promoter       cat promoter: promoter of the E. coli cat gene encoding chloramphenicol acetyltransferase
   2126..134     +  CDS            cat (across the origin): CAT_ECOLX - Experimental evidence at protein level: Swiss-Prot protein existence level 1. This enzyme is an effector of chloramphenicol resistance in bacteria. From Escherichia coli. This protein is used as a marker in many commonly used cloning vectors, such as pACYC184.
