[The description below was written by a language model from this plasmid's Addgene catalogue record, the feature table of its GenBank file and pLannotate feature annotations shown in this document.]
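Description:
pGBW-m4046754 is a compact synthetic bacterial expression plasmid, about 2.6 kb in total, built to produce the SARS-CoV-2 3C-like proteinase (the main protease, nsp5, released from the ORF1ab polyprotein) in E. coli. The minimal backbone of roughly 1.5 kb carries little beyond a high-copy ColE1/pUC-type origin of replication and a chloramphenicol acetyltransferase gene driven by its own cat promoter, so the plasmid is maintained under chloramphenicol selection. A lambda t0 terminator lies downstream of the resistance gene and just upstream of the expression cassette, where it would limit read-through into the T7 promoter region.

The wild-type protease coding sequence, about 0.9 kb, sits behind a T7 promoter immediately followed by a lac operator and the efficient ribosome binding site from phage T7 gene 10. Transcription therefore depends on T7 RNA polymerase supplied by the host and is held off by lac repressor until lactose or IPTG is added. No lacI gene is annotated on the plasmid, so the repressor would also have to come from the expression strain. The open reading frame continues at its 3' end into a TEV protease recognition site and a 6xHis tag, giving a C-terminal affinity handle for metal-chelate purification that can be cleaved off afterwards.

The automated annotation matches the insert to a fragment of the SARS-CoV-2 replicase polyprotein 1a. The nsp10 function text attached to that hit is generic to the polyprotein entry and does not describe this insert. The two sequence records differ by a few bases in length and in their numbering start point, but they show the same parts in the same order. The construct belongs to a set of tagged SARS-CoV-2 proteins made for expression and purification in E. coli.
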