Addgene plasmid #145647: pGBW-m4046754
Purpose: Bacterial Expression plasmid for SARS-CoV-2 3C-like proteinase
Depositing lab: Ginkgo Bioworks & Benjie Chen. Depositing organization: Ginkgo Bioworks.
Backbone
  Vector backbone: ori-013 - marker | cmR
  Backbone size w/o insert (bp): 1462
  Vector type: Bacterial Expression
Growth in bacteria
  Bacterial resistance: Chloramphenicol, 25 μg/mL
  Growth temperature: 30°C
  Growth strain: DH5alpha
  Copy number: High Copy
Gene/Insert
  Gene/Insert name: SARS-CoV-2 3C-like proteinase
  Species: Escherichia coli str. K-12 substr. MG1655; Severe acute respiratory syndrome coronavirus 2
  Insert size (bp): 911
  Mutation: wt
  Entrez Gene: ORF1ab (a.k.a. GU280_gp01)
  Promoter: Promoter | pT7 ; Operator | lacO ; RBS | T7_rbs ; Start Codon | ATG
  Tag / fusion protein: Cleavable TEV;6xHIS (C terminal on backbone)
  Cloning method: Unknown
Resource information
  A portion of this plasmid was derived from a plasmid made by: GinkgoBioworks
Depositor comments: NCBI Reference Sequence: YP_009725301.1
How to cite: pGBW-m4046754 was a gift from Ginkgo Bioworks & Benjie Chen (Addgene plasmid # 145647 ; http://n2t.net/addgene:145647 ; RRID:Addgene_145647)
